>Addgene plasmid #131035 | pcDNA3.1(+)-OTI-TCRA | addgene full sequence | sequence record 258887 | Addgene NGS Result
GACGGATCGGGAGATCTCCCGATCCCCTATGGTGCACTCTCAGTACAATCTGCTCTGATGCCGCATAGTT
AAGCCAGTATCTGCTCCCTGCTTGTGTGTTGGAGGTCGCTGAGTAGTGCGCGAGCAAAATTTAAGCTACA
ACAAGGCAAGGCTTGACCGACAATTGCATGAAGAATCTGCTTAGGGTTAGGCGTTTTGCGCTGCTTCGCG
ATGTACGGGCCAGATATACGCGTTGACATTGATTATTGACTAGTTATTAATAGTAATCAATTACGGGGTC
ATTAGTTCATAGCCCATATATGGAGTTCCGCGTTACATAACTTACGGTAAATGGCCCGCCTGGCTGACCG
CCCAACGACCCCCGCCCATTGACGTCAATAATGACGTATGTTCCCATAGTAACGCCAATAGGGACTTTCC
ATTGACGTCAATGGGTGGAGTATTTACGGTAAACTGCCCACTTGGCAGTACATCAAGTGTATCATATGCC
AAGTACGCCCCCTATTGACGTCAATGACGGTAAATGGCCCGCCTGGCATTATGCCCAGTACATGACCTTA
TGGGACTTTCCTACTTGGCAGTACATCTACGTATTAGTCATCGCTATTACCATGGTGATGCGGTTTTGGC
AGTACATCAATGGGCGTGGATAGCGGTTTGACTCACGGGGATTTCCAAGTCTCCACCCCATTGACGTCAA
TGGGAGTTTGTTTTGGCACCAAAATCAACGGGACTTTCCAAAATGTCGTAACAACTCCGCCCCATTGACG
CAAATGGGCGGTAGGCGTGTACGGTGGGAGGTCTATATAAGCAGAGCTCTCTGGCTAACTAGAGAACCCA
CTGCTTACTGGCTTATCGAAATTAATACGACTCACTATAGGGAGACCCAAGCTGGCTAGCGTTTAAACTT
AAGCTTGGTACCGAGCTCGGATCCATGGACAAGATCCTGACAGCATCGTTTTTACTCCTAGGCCTTCACC
TAGCTGGGGTGAATGGCCAGCAGCAGGAGAAACGTGACCAGCAGCAGGTGAGACAAAGTCCCCAATCTCT
GACAGTCTGGGAAGGAGAGACCGCAATTCTGAACTGCAGTTATGAGGACAGCACTTTTAACTACTTCCCA
TGGTACCAGCAGTTCCCTGGGGAAGGCCCTGCACTCCTGATATCCATACGTTCAGTGTCCGATAAAAAGG
AAGATGGACGATTCACAATCTTCTTCAATAAAAGGGAGAAAAAGCTCTCCTTGCACATCACAGACTCTCA
GCCTGGAGACTCAGCTACCTACTTCTGTGCAGCAAGTGACAACTATCAGTTGATCTGGGGCTCTGGGACC
AAGCTAATTATAAAGCCAGACATCCAGAACCCAGAACCTGCTGTGTACCAGTTAAAAGATCCTCGGTCTC
AGGACAGCACCCTCTGCCTGTTCACCGACTTTGACTCCCAAATCAATGTGCCGAAAACCATGGAATCTGG
AACGTTCATCACTGACAAAACTGTGCTGGACATGAAAGCTATGGATTCCAAGAGCAATGGGGCCATTGCC
TGGAGCAACCAGACAAGCTTCACCTGCCAAGATATCTTCAAAGAGACCAACGCCACCTACCCCAGTTCAG
ACGTTCCCTGTGATGCCACGTTGACTGAGAAAAGCTTTGAAACAGATATGAACCTAAACTTTCAAAACCT
GTCAGTTATGGGACTCCGAATCCTCCTGCTGAAAGTAGCCGGATTTAACCTGCTCATGACGCTGAGGCTG
TGGTCCTCCTAAGAATTCTGCAGATATCCAGCACAGTGGCGGCCGCTCGAGTCTAGAGGGCCCGTTTAAA
CCCGCTGATCAGCCTCGACTGTGCCTTCTAGTTGCCAGCCATCTGTTGTTTGCCCCTCCCCCGTGCCTTC
CTTGACCCTGGAAGGTGCCACTCCCACTGTCCTTTCCTAATAAAATGAGGAAATTGCATCGCATTGTCTG
AGTAGGTGTCATTCTATTCTGGGGGGTGGGGTGGGGCAGGACAGCAAGGGGGAGGATTGGGAAGACAATA
GCAGGCATGCTGGGGATGCGGTGGGCTCTATGGCTTCTGAGGCGGAAAGAACCAGCTGGGGCTCTAGGGG
GTATCCCC
[124 nt withheld, positions 2109-2232]
C
[91 nt withheld, positions 2234-2324]
A
[49 nt withheld, positions 2326-2374]
CCTTTGACGTTGGAGTCCACGTTCTTT
[37 nt withheld, positions 2402-2438]
ACCCTATCTCGGTCTATTCTTTTGATTTATAAGGGATTTTGCCGATTTCGGCCTATTGGTTAAAAAATGA
GCTGATTTAACAAAAATTTAACGCGAATTAATTCTGTGGAATGTGTGTCAGTTAGGGTGTGGAAAGTCCC
CAGGCTCCCCAGCAGGCAGAAGTATGCAAAGCATGCATCTCAATTAGTCAGCAACCAGGTGTGGAAAGTC
CCCAGGCTCCCCAGCAGGCAGAAGTATGCAAAGCATGCATCTCAATTAGTCAGCAACCATAGTCCCGCCC
CTAACTCCGCCCATCCCGCCCCTAACTCCGCCCAGTTCCGCCCATTCTCCGCCCCATGGCTGACTAATTT
TTTTTATTTATGCAGAGGCCGAGGCCGCCTCTGCCTCTGAGCTATTCCAGAAGTAGTGAGGAGGCTTTTT
TGGAGGCCTAGGCTTTTGCAAAAAGCTCCCGGGAGCTTGTATATCCATTTTCGGATCTGATCAAGAGACA
GGATGAGGATCGTTTCGCATGATTGAACAAGATGGATTGCACGCAGGTTCTCCGGCCGCTTGGGTGGAGA
GGCTATTCGGCTATGACTGGGCACAACAGACAATCGGCTGCTCTGATGCCGCCGTGTTCCGGCTGTCAGC
GCAGGGGCGCCCGGTTCTTTTTGTCAAGACCGACCTGTCCGGTGCCCTGAATGAACTGCAGGACGAGGCA
GCGCGGCTATCGTGGCTGGCCACGACGGGCGTTCCTTGCGCAGCTGTGCTCGACGTTGTCACTGAAGCGG
GAAGGGACTGGCTGCTATTGGGCGAAGTGCCGGGGCAGGATCTCCTGTCATCTCACCTTGCTCCTGCCGA
GAAAGTATCCATCATGGCTGATGCAATGCGGCGGCTGCATACGCTTGATCCGGCTACCTGCCCATTCGAC
CACCAAGCGAAACATCGCATCGAGCGAGCACGTACTCGGATGGAAGCCGGTCTTGTCGATCAGGATGATC
TGGACGAAGAGCATCAGGGGCTCGCGCCAGCCGAACTGTTCGCCAGGCTCAAGGCGCGCATGCCCGACGG
CGAGGATCTCGTCGTGACCCATGGCGATGCCTGCTTGCCGAATATCATGGTGGAAAATGGCCGCTTTTCT
GGATTCATCGACTGTGGCCGGCTGGGTGTGGCGGACCGCTATCAGGACATAGCGTTGGCTACCCGTGATA
TTGCTGAAGAGCTTGGCGGCGAATGGGCTGACCGCTTCCTCGTGCTTTACGGTATCGCCGCTCCCGATTC
GCAGCGCATCGCCTTCTATCGCCTTCTTGACGAGTTCTTCTGAGCGGGACTCTGGGGTTCGAAATGACCG
ACCAAGCGACGCCCAACCTGCCATCACGAGATTTCGATTCCACCGCCGCCTTCTATGAAAGGTTGGGCTT
CGGAATCGTTTTCCGGGACGCCGGCTGGATGATCCTCCAGCGCGGGGATCTCATGCTGGAGTTCTTCGCC
CACCCCAACTTGTTTATTGCAGCTTATAATGGTTACAAATAAAGCAATAGCATCACAAATTTCACAAATA
AAGCATTTTTTTCACTGCATTCTAGTTGTGGTTTGTCCAAACTCATCAATGTATCTTATCATGTCTGTAT
ACCGTCGACCTCTAGCTAGAGCTTGGCGTAATCATGGTCATAGCTGTTTCCTGTGTGAAATTGTTATCCG
CTCACAATTCCACACAACATACGAGCCGGAAGCATAAAGTGTAAAGCCTGGGGTGCCTAATGAGTGAGCT
AACTCACATTAATTGCGTTGCGCTCACTGCCCGCTTTCCAGTCGGGAAACCTGTCGTGCCAGCTGCATTA
ATGAATCGGCCAACGCGCGGGGAGAGGCGGTTTGCGTATTGGGCGCTCTTCCGCTTCCTCGCTCACTGAC
TCGCTGCGCTCGGTCGTTCGGCTGCGGCGAGCGGTATCAGCTCACTCAAAGGCGGTAATACGGTTATCCA
CAGAATCAGGGGATAACGCAGGAAAGAACATGTGAGCAAAAGGCCAGCAAAAGGCCAGGAACCGTAAAAA
GGCCGCGTTGCTGGCGTTTTTCCATAGGCTCCGCCCCCCTGACGAGCATCACAAAAATCGACGCTCAAGT
CAGAGGTGGCGAAACCCGACAGGACTATAAAGATACCAGGCGTTTCCCCCTGGAAGCTCCCTCGTGCGCT
CTCCTGTTCCGACCCTGCCGCTTACCGGATACCTGTCCGCCTTTCTCCCTTCGGGAAGCGTGGCGCTTTC
TCATAGCTCACGCTGTAGGTATCTCAGTTCGGTGTAGGTCGTTCGCTCCAAGCTGGGCTGTGTGCACGAA
CCCCCCGTTCAGCCCGACCGCTGCGCCTTATCCGGTAACTATCGTCTTGAGTCCAACCCGGTAAGACACG
ACTTATCGCCACTGGCAGCAGCCACTGGTAACAGGATTAGCAGAGCGAGGTATGTAGGCGGTGCTACAGA
GTTCTTGAAGTGGTGGCCTAACTACGGCTACACTAGAAGAACAGTATTTGGTATCTGCGCTCTGCTGAAG
CCAGTTACCTTCGGAAAAAGAGTTGGTAGCTCTTGATCCGGCAAACAAACCACCGCTGGTAGCGGTGGTT
TTTTTGTTTGCAAGCAGCAGATTACGCGCAGAAAAAAAGGATCTCAAGAAGATCCTTTGATCTTTTCTAC
GGGGTCTGACGCTCAGTGGAACGAAAACTCACGTTAAGGGATTTTGGTCATGAGATTATCAAAAAGGATC
TTCACCTAGATCCTTTTAAATTAAAAATGAAGTTTTAAATCAATCTAAAGTATATATGAGTAAACTTGGT
CTGACAGTTACCAATGCTTAATCAGTGAGGCACCTATCTCAGCGATCTGTCTATTTCGTTCATCCATAGT
TGCCTGACTCCCCGTCGTGTAGATAACTACGATACGGGAGGGCTTACCATCTGGCCCCAGTGCTGCAATG
ATACCGCGAGACCCACGCTCACCGGCTCCAGATTTATCAGCAATAAACCAGCCAGCCGGAAGGGCCGAGC
GCAGAAGTGGTCCTGCAACTTTATCCGCCTCCATCCAGTCTATTAATTGTTGCCGGGAAGCTAGAGTAAG
TAGTTCGCCAGTTAATAGTTTGCGCAACGTTGTTGCCATTGCTACAGGCATCGTGGTGTCACGCTCGTCG
TTTGGTATGGCTTCATTCAGCTCCGGTTCCCAACGATCAAGGCGAGTTACATGATCCCCCATGTTGTGCA
AAAAAGCGGTTAGCTCCTTCGGTCCTCCGATCGTTGTCAGAAGTAAGTTGGCCGCAGTGTTATCACTCAT
GGTTATGGCAGCACTGCATAATTCTCTTACTGTCATGCCATCCGTAAGATGCTTTTCTGTGACTGGTGAG
TACTCAACCAAGTCATTCTGAGAATAGTGTATGCGGCGACCGAGTTGCTCTTGCCCGGCGTCAATACGGG
ATAATACCGCGCCACATAGCAGAACTTTAAAAGTGCTCATCATTGGAAAACGTTCTTCGGGGCGAAAACT
CTCAAGGATCTTACCGCTGTTGAGATCCAGTTCGATGTAACCCACTCGTGCACCCAACTGATCTTCAGCA
TCTTTTACTTTCACCAGCGTTTCTGGGTGAGCAAAAACAGGAAGGCAAAATGCCGCAAAAAAGGGAATAA
GGGCGACACGGAAATGTTGAATACTCATACTCTTCCTTTTTCAATATTATTGAAGCATTTATCAGGGTTA
TTGTCTCATGAGCGGATACATATTTGAATGTATTTAGAAAAATAAACAAATAGGGGTTCCGCGCACATTT
CCCCGAAAAGTGCCACCTGACGTC
Features (pLannotate 1.2.2; 20 found; start..end, strand, type, name):
     28..80      -  misc_feature   bom (fragment): basis of mobility region from pBR322
    235..614     +  enhancer       CMV enhancer: human cytomegalovirus immediate early enhancer
    615..818     +  promoter       CMV promoter: human cytomegalovirus (CMV) immediate early promoter
    814..847     +  LTR            5' LTR (truncated) (fragment): truncated 5' long terminal repeat (LTR) from HIV-1
    863..881     +  promoter       T7 promoter: promoter for bacteriophage T7 RNA polymerase
    944..1759    +  CDS            TRA: TRAR1_HUMAN - Experimental evidence at protein level: Swiss-Prot protein existence level 1. The alpha chain of TRAV27*01J42*01C*01/TRBV19*01J2S7*01C*02 alpha-beta T cell receptor (TR) clonotype that is specific for HLA- A*02:01-restricted M/matrix protein 1 immunodominant epitope GILGFVFTL of influenza A virus (IAV). Classified as a public TR clonotype, it is preferentially selected in effector memory CD8-positive T cells among multiple HLA-A*02:01 carriers and confers long-lived immunity against IAV infection. Can cross-recognize sporadically emerging IAV variants by molecular mimicry, induci
   1839..2063    +  polyA_signal   bGH poly(A) signal: bovine growth hormone polyadenylation signal
   2067..2088    +  promoter       SV40 promoter (fragment): SV40 enhancer and early promoter
   2109..2537    +  rep_origin     f1 ori (sequence partly withheld): f1 bacteriophage origin of replication; arrow indicates direction of (+) strand synthesis
   2551..2880    +  promoter       SV40 promoter: SV40 enhancer and early promoter
   2947..3738    +  CDS            neo: KKA2_KLEPN - Also known as kan, nptII. Experimental evidence at protein level: Swiss-Prot protein existence level 1. Resistance to kanamycin, neomycin, paromomycin, ribostamycin, butirosin and gentamicin B. From Klebsiella pneumoniae.
   3762..3920    +  CDS            ble (fragment): BLE_KLEPN - Experimental evidence at protein level: Swiss-Prot protein existence level 1. Binding protein with a strong affinity to the bleomycin family of antibiotics. Binds to CL990; an antimitotic-antibiotic compound. From Klebsiella pneumoniae.
   3915..4036    +  polyA_signal   SV40 poly(A) signal: SV40 polyadenylation signal
   4109..4125    -  protein_bind   lac operator: The lac repressor binds to the lac operator to inhibit transcription in E. coli. This inhibition can be relieved by adding lactose or isopropyl-β-D-thiogalactopyranoside (IPTG). lac repressor encoded by lacI
   4133..4163    -  promoter       lac promoter: promoter for the E. coli lac operon
   4178..4199    -  protein_bind   CAP binding site: CAP binding activates transcription in the presence of cAMP. E. coli catabolite activator protein
   4212..4304    -  CDS            lacI (fragment): lac repressor; lacI; The lac repressor binds to the lac operator to inhibit transcription in E. coli. This inhibition can be relieved by adding lactose or isopropyl-β-D-thiogalactopyranoside (IPTG).
   4487..5075    -  rep_origin     ori: high-copy-number ColE1/pMB1/pBR322/pUC origin of replication
   5246..6106    -  CDS            AmpR: β-lactamase; bla; confers resistance to ampicillin, carbenicillin, and related antibiotics
   6107..6211    -  promoter       AmpR promoter: bla
