[The description below was written by a language model from this plasmid's Addgene catalogue record and pLannotate feature annotations shown in this document.]
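Description:
pcDNA3.1(+)-OTI-TCRA is a mammalian expression plasmid of about 6.2 kb, built on the pcDNA3.1(+) backbone, that carries the alpha chain of the mouse OT-I T cell receptor (Tcra). It is propagated in E. coli through a high-copy ColE1/pUC-type origin with ampicillin selection from the AmpR (β-lactamase) gene. An f1 origin is also present for single-stranded DNA production. For selection in mammalian cells, a neomycin phosphotransferase gene sits between an SV40 enhancer/early promoter and an SV40 polyadenylation signal, allowing G418 selection of stable transfectants.

The roughly 825 bp TCRA insert was cloned between BamHI and EcoRI sites, both of which are retained. It lies downstream of the human CMV immediate early enhancer and promoter and upstream of the bovine growth hormone polyadenylation signal, an arrangement that gives strong constitutive expression in mammalian cells. A T7 promoter sits between the CMV promoter and the coding sequence, so the same plasmid can also serve as a template for in vitro transcription of the TCRA message. The automated annotation labels the open reading frame by similarity to a human influenza-specific TCR alpha chain, but this reflects homology only, since the catalogue entry identifies the insert as mouse OT-I TCRA. Short hits such as the HIV-1 LTR, ble and lacI fragments appear to be minor backbone matches rather than functional elements.

No tag or reporter is recorded. The construct supplies only the alpha chain, so a functional OT-I receptor would require a matching beta chain from another source. The associated work concerns electroporation-based genetic manipulation of unstimulated human T cells.
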