Addgene plasmid #131035: pcDNA3.1(+)-OTI-TCRA
Purpose: Expresses OT-I TCRA
Depositing lab: Jeff Hammerbacher. Depositing organization: Medical University of South Carolina. Publication: Viable and efficient electroporation-based genetic manipulation of unstimulated human T cells. Aksoy P, Aksoy Bulent Arman, Czech E, Hammerbacher J. bioRxiv 10.1101/466243.
Backbone
  Vector backbone: pcDNA3.1(+)
  Backbone manufacturer: GenScript
  Backbone size w/o insert (bp): 5428
  Total vector size (bp): 6239
  Vector type: Mammalian Expression
  Selectable markers: Neomycin (select with G418)
Growth in bacteria
  Bacterial resistance: Ampicillin, 100 μg/mL
  Growth temperature: 37°C
  Growth strain: DH5alpha
  Copy number: Unknown
Gene/Insert
  Gene/Insert name: TCRA (alt name: OT-I TCRA)
  Species: M. musculus (mouse)
  Insert size (bp): 825
  Entrez Gene: Tcra (a.k.a. Tcralpha)
  Promoter: CMV/T7
  Cloning method: Restriction Enzyme; 5′ cloning site BamHI (not destroyed); 3′ cloning site EcoRI (not destroyed)
  Sequencing primers: 5′ CMV-F; 3′ BGH-rev
Resource information
  A portion of this plasmid was derived from a plasmid made by: GenScript. Also Addgene Plasmid 52111 from Dario Vignali's lab
Terms and licenses: Academic/Nonprofit Terms; Industry Terms: Not Available to Industry
Depositor comments: Please visit https://www.biorxiv.org/content/10.1101/466243v5 for bioRxiv preprint.
How to cite: pcDNA3.1(+)-OTI-TCRA was a gift from Jeff Hammerbacher (Addgene plasmid # 131035 ; http://n2t.net/addgene:131035 ; RRID:Addgene_131035)
