>Addgene plasmid #131035 | pcDNA3.1(+)-OTI-TCRA | depositor partial sequence | sequence record 251086 | Insert with flanking RE sites
GGATCCATGGACAAGATCCTGACAGCATCGTTTTTACTCCTAGGCCTTCACCTAGCTGGGGTGAATGGCC
AGCAGCAGGAGAAACGTGACCAGCAGCAGGTGAGACAAAGTCCCCAATCTCTGACAGTCTGGGAAGGAGA
GACCGCAATTCTGAACTGCAGTTATGAGGACAGCACTTTTAACTACTTCCCATGGTACCAGCAGTTCCCT
GGGGAAGGCCCTGCACTCCTGATATCCATACGTTCAGTGTCCGATAAAAAGGAAGATGGACGATTCACAA
TCTTCTTCAATAAAAGGGAGAAAAAGCTCTCCTTGCACATCACAGACTCTCAGCCTGGAGACTCAGCTAC
CTACTTCTGTGCAGCAAGTGACAACTATCAGTTGATCTGGGGCTCTGGGACCAAGCTAATTATAAAGCCA
GACATCCAGAACCCAGAACCTGCTGTGTACCAGTTAAAAGATCCTCGGTCTCAGGACAGCACCCTCTGCC
TGTTCACCGACTTTGACTCCCAAATCAATGTGCCGAAAACCATGGAATCTGGAACGTTCATCACTGACAA
AACTGTGCTGGACATGAAAGCTATGGATTCCAAGAGCAATGGGGCCATTGCCTGGAGCAACCAGACAAGC
TTCACCTGCCAAGATATCTTCAAAGAGACCAACGCCACCTACCCCAGTTCAGACGTTCCCTGTGATGCCA
CGTTGACTGAGAAAAGCTTTGAAACAGATATGAACCTAAACTTTCAAAACCTGTCAGTTATGGGACTCCG
AATCCTCCTGCTGAAAGTAGCCGGATTTAACCTGCTCATGACGCTGAGGCTGTGGTCCTCCTAAGAATTC
